>Addgene plasmid #163330 | pMX-hFTH1-CD90.2-Rluc_miR | addgene full sequence | sequence record 322015 | Addgene NGS Result
CCCGAAAAGTGCCACCTGCATAATGAAAGACCCCACCTGTAGGTTTGGCAAGCTAGCTTAAGTAACGCCA
TTTTGCAAGGCATGGAAAAATACATAACTGAGAATAGAAAAGTTCAGATCAAGGTCAGGAACAGATGGAA
CAGCTGAATATGGGCCAAACAGGATATCTGTGGTAAGCAGTTCCTGCCCCGGCTCAGGGCCAAGAACAGA
TGGAACAGCTGAATATGGGCCAAACAGGATATCTGTGGTAAGCAGTTCCTGCCCCGGCTCAGGGCCAAGA
ACAGATGGTCCCCAGATGCGGTCCAGCCCTCAGCAGTTTCTAGAGAACCATCAGATGTTTCCAGGGTGCC
CCAAGGACCTGAAATGACCCTGTGCCTTATTTGAACTAACCAATCAGTTCGCTTCTCGCTTCTGTTCGCG
CGCTTCTGCTCCCCGAGCTCAATAAAAGAGCCCACAACCCCTCACTCGGCGCGCCAGTCCTCCGATTGAC
TGAGTCGCCCGGGTACCCGTGTATCCAATAAACCCTCTTGCAGTTGCATCCGACTTGTGGTCTCGCTGTT
CCTTGGGAGGGTCTCCTCTGAGTGATTGACTACCCGTCAGCGGGGGTCTTTCATTTGGGGGCTCGTCCGG
GATCGGGAGACCCCTGCCCAGGGACCACCGACCCACCACCGGGAGGTAAGCTGGCCAGCAACTTATCTGT
GTCTGTCCGATTGTCTAGTGTCTATGACTGATTTTATGCGCCTGCGTCGGTACTAGTTAGCTAACTAGCT
CTGTATCTGGCGGACCCGTGGTGGAACTGACGAGTTCGGAACACCCGGCCGCAACCCTGGGAGACGTCCC
AGGGACTTCGGGGGCCGTTTTTGTGGCCCGACCTGAGTCCAAAAATCCCGATCGTTTTGGACTCTTTGGT
GCACCCCCCTAATAGGAGGGATATGTGGTTCTGGTAGGAGACGAGAACCTAAAACAGTTCCCGCCTCCGT
CTGAATTTTTGCTTTCGGTTTGGGACCGAAGCCGCGCCGCGCGTCTTGTCTGCTGCAGCATCGTTCTGTG
TTGTCTCTGTCTGACTGTGTTTCTGTATTTGTCTGAAAATTAGGGCCAGACTGTTACCACTCCCTTAAGT
TTGACCTTAGGTCACTGGAAAGATGTCGAGCGGATCGCTCACAACCAGTCGGTAGATGTCAAGAAGAGAC
GTTGGGTTACCTTCTGCTCTGCAGAATGGCCAACCTTTAACGTCGGATGGCCGCGAGACGGCACCTTTAA
CCGAGACCTCATCACCCAGGTTAAGATCAAGGTCTTTTCACCTGGCCCGCATGGACACCCAGACCAGGTC
CCCTACATCGTGACCTGGGAAGCCTTGGCTTTTGACCCCCCTCCCTGGGTCAAGCCCTTTGTACACCCTA
AGCCTCCGCCTCCTCTTCCTCCATCCGCCCCGTCTCTCCCCCTTGAACCTCCTCGTTCGACCCCGCCTCG
ATCCTCCCTTTATCCAGCCCTCACTCCTTCTCTAGGCGCCCCCATATGGCCATATGAGATCTTATATGGG
GCACCCCCGCCCCTTGTAAACTTCCCTGACCCTGACATGACAAGAGTTACTAACAGCCCCTCTCTCCAAG
CTCACTTACAGGCTCTCTACTTAGTCCAGCACGAAGTCTGGAGACCTCTGGCGGCAGCCTACCAAGAACA
ACTGGACCGACCGGCCGGTGGTACCTCACCCTTACCGAGTCGGCGACACAGTGTGGGTCCGCCGACACCA
GACTAAGAACCTAGAACCTCGCTGGAAAGGACCTTACACAGTCCTGCTGACCACCCCCACCGCCCTCAAA
GTAGACGGCATCGCAGCTTGGATACACGCCGCCCACGTGAAGGCTGCCGACCCCGGGGGTGGACCATCCT
CTAGACTGCCGGATCTAGCTAGTTAATTAATCCGCCAGAGCGCGCGAGGGCCTCCACCGGCCGCCCCTCC
CCCACAGCAGGGGCGGGGTCCCGCGCCCACCGGAAGGAGCGGGCTCGGGGCGGGCGGCGCTGATTGGCCG
GGGCGGGCCTGACGCCGACGCGGCTATAAGAGACCACAAGCGACCCGCAGGGCCAGACGTTCTTCGCCGA
GAGTCGTCGGGGTTTCCTGCTTCAACAGTGCTTGGACGGAACCCGGCGCTCGTTCCCCACCCCGGCCGGC
CGCCCATAGCCAGCCCTCCGTCACCTCTTCACCGCACCCTCGGACTGCCCCAAGGCCCCCGCCGCCGCTC
CAGCGCCGCGCAGCCACCGCCGCCGCCGCCGCCTCTCCTTAGTCGCCGCCGGATCCGGTCGTGCGGCCGC
ACGGAAACGCGTGCCACCATGAACCCCGCCATCTCTGTGGCCCTGCTGCTGTCTGTGCTGCAGGTGTCCA
GAGGCCAGAAAGTGACCAGCCTGACCGCCTGCCTCGTGAACCAGAACCTGAGACTGGACTGCAGACACGA
GAACAACACCAAGGACAACAGCATCCAGCACGAGTTCTCCCTGACCCGCGAGAAGAGAAAACACGTGCTG
AGCGGCACCCTGGGCATCCCCGAGCACACCTACAGATCCAGAGTGACCCTGAGCAACCAGCCCTACATCA
AGGTGCTGACCCTGGCCAACTTCACCACAAAGGACGAGGGCGACTACTTCTGCGAACTGCAGGTGTCAGG
CGCCAACCCCATGAGCAGCAACAAGAGCATCAGCGTGTACAGAGACAAGCTCGTGAAGTGCGGCGGCATC
AGCCTGCTGGTGCAGAACACCTCTTGGATGCTGTTGCTGCTGCTGAGCCTGAGCCTGCTGCAGGCCCTGG
ACTTCATCTCTCTGTAGGCATGCCGCGACCCTGCAGGTTTCTGAAGCTTTGTTTGAATGAGGCTTCAGTA
CTTTACAGAATCGTTGCCTGCACATCTTGGAAACACTTGCTGGGATTACTTCTTCAGGTTAACCCAACAG
AAGGCTCGAGAAGGTATATTGCTGTTGACAGTGAGCGCAGGAATTATAATGCTTATCTATAGTGAAGCCA
CAGATGTATAGATAAGCATTATAATTCCTATGCCTACTGCCTCGGACTTCAAGGGGCTAGAATTCAAGGG
GCTACTTTAGGAGCAATTATCTTGTTTACTAAAACTGAATACCTTGCTATCTCTTTGATACATTTTTACA
AAGCTGAATTAAAATGGTATAAATTAAATCACTTTATCGATAAAATAAAAGATTTTATTTAGTCTCCAGA
AAAAGGGGGGAATGAAAGACCCCACCTGTAGGTTTGGCAAGCTAGCTAGAGAACCATCAGATGTTTCCAG
GGTGCCCCAAGGACCTGAAATGACCCTGTGCCTTATTTGAACTAACCAATCAGTTCGCTTCTCGCTTCTG
TTCGCGCGCTTCTGCTCCCCGAGCTCAATAAAAGAGCCCACAACCCCTCACTCGGCGCGCCAGTCCTCCG
ATAGACTGCGTCGCCCGGGTACCCGTGTATCCAATAAACCCTCTTGCAGTTGCATCCGACTTGTGGTCTC
GCTGTTCCTTGGGAGGGTCTCCTCTGAGTGATTGACTACCCGTCAGCGGGGGTCTTTCATGGGTAACAGT
TTCTTGAAGTGTCGAGCAGCATGTATCAAAATTAATTTGGTTTTTTTTCTTAAGTATTTACATTAAATGG
CCATAGTTGCATTAATGAATCGGCCAACGCGCGGGGAGAGGCGGTTTGCGTATTGGGCGCTCTTCCGCTT
CCTCGCTCACTGACTCGCTGCGCTCGGTCGTTCGGCTGCGGCGAGCGGTATCAGCTCACTCAAAGGCGGT
AATACGGTTATCCACAGAATCAGGGGATAACGCAGGAAAGAACATGTGAGCAAAAGGCCAGCAAAAGGCC
AGGAACCGTAAAAAGGCCGCGTTGCTGGCGTTTTTCCATAGGCTCCGCCCCCCTGACGAGCATCACAAAA
ATCGACGCTCAAGTCAGAGGTGGCGAAACCCGACAGGACTATAAAGATACCAGGCGTTTCCCCCTGGAAG
CTCCCTCGTGCGCTCTCCTGTTCCGACCCTGCCGCTTACCGGATACCTGTCCGCCTTTCTCCCTTCGGGA
AGCGTGGCGCTTTCTCATAGCTCACGCTGTAGGTATCTCAGTTCGGTGTAGGTCGTTCGCTCCAAGCTGG
GCTGTGTGCACGAACCCCCCGTTCAGCCCGACCGCTGCGCCTTATCCGGTAACTATCGTCTTGAGTCCAA
CCCGGTAAGACACGACTTATCGCCACTGGCAGCAGCCACTGGTAACAGGATTAGCAGAGCGAGGTATGTA
GGCGGTGCTACAGAGTTCTTGAAGTGGTGGCCTAACTACGGCTACACTAGAAGAACAGTATTTGGTATCT
GCGCTCTGCTGAAGCCAGTTACCTTCGGAAAAAGAGTTGGTAGCTCTTGATCCGGCAAACAAACCACCGC
TGGTAGCGGTGGTTTTTTTGTTTGCAAGCAGCAGATTACGCGCAGAAAAAAAGGATCTCAAGAAGATCCT
TTGATCTTTTCTACGGGGTCTGACGCTCAGTGGAACGAAAACTCACGTTAAGGGATTTTGGTCATGAGAT
TATCAAAAAGGATCTTCACCTAGATCCTTTTGCGGCCGGCCGCAAATCAATCTAAAGTATATATGAGTAA
ACTTGGTCTGACAGTTACCAATGCTTAATCAGTGAGGCACCTATCTCAGCGATCTGTCTATTTCGTTCAT
CCATAGTTGCCTGACTCCCCGTCGTGTAGATAACTACGATACGGGAGGGCTTACCATCTGGCCCCAGTGC
TGCAATGATACCGCGAGACCCACGCTCACCGGCTCCAGATTTATCAGCAATAAACCAGCCAGCCGGAAGG
GCCGAGCGCAGAAGTGGTCCTGCAACTTTATCCGCCTCCATCCAGTCTATTAATTGTTGCCGGGAAGCTA
GAGTAAGTAGTTCGCCAGTTAATAGTTTGCGCAACGTTGTTGCCATTGCTACAGGCATCGTGGTGTCACG
CTCGTCGTTTGGTATGGCTTCATTCAGCTCCGGTTCCCAACGATCAAGGCGAGTTACATGATCCCCCATG
TTGTGCAAAAAAGCGGTTAGCTCCTTCGGTCCTCCGATCGTTGTCAGAAGTAAGTTGGCCGCAGTGTTAT
CACTCATGGTTATGGCAGCACTGCATAATTCTCTTACTGTCATGCCATCCGTAAGATGCTTTTCTGTGAC
TGGTGAGTACTCAACCAAGTCATTCTGAGAATAGTGTATGCGGCGACCGAGTTGCTCTTGCCCGGCGTCA
ATACGGGATAATACCGCGCCACATAGCAGAACTTTAAAAGTGCTCATCATTGGAAAACGTTCTTCGGGGC
GAAAACTCTCAAGGATCTTACCGCTGTTGAGATCCAGTTCGATGTAACCCACTCGTGCACCCAACTGATC
TTCAGCATCTTTTACTTTCACCAGCGTTTCTGGGTGAGCAAAAACAGGAAGGCAAAATGCCGCAAAAAAG
GGAATAAGGGCGACACGGAAATGTTGAATACTCATACTCTTCCTTTTTCAATATTATTGAAGCATTTATC
AGGGTTATTGTCTCATGAGCGGATACATATTTGAATGTATTTAGAAAAATAAACAAATAGGGGTTCCGCG
CACATTTC
Features (pLannotate 1.2.2; 16 found; start..end, strand, type, name):
     22..615     +  LTR            LTR: long terminal repeat from Moloney murine leukemia virus
    678..877     +  misc_feature   MMLV Ψ: packaging signal of Moloney murine leukemia virus (MMLV)
    929..1017    +  misc_feature   MESV Ψ (fragment): packaging signal of murine embryonic stem cell virus
   1094..1510    +  CDS            gag (truncated): truncated Moloney murine leukemia virus (MMLV) gag gene lacking the start codon
   1520..1898    +  misc_feature   pol region: Moloney murine leukemia virus (MMLV) pol region containing the splice acceptor site
   2109..2143    +  ncRNA          IRE I: Accession: RF00037 - Iron response element I
   2257..2275    -  promoter       chicken β-actin promoter (fragment): contains a 21-bp deletion relative to the standard chicken β-actin promoter
   2329..2814    +  CDS            Thy1: THY1_MOUSE - Also known as Thy-1. Experimental evidence at protein level: Swiss-Prot protein existence level 1. May play a role in cell-cell or cell-ligand interactions during synaptogenesis and other events in the brain. From Mus musculus (Mouse).
   2853..2946    +  ncRNA          5' miR-30a: sequence upstream of the 71-nt precursor of the human miR-30a microRNA (Zeng et al., 2002) miRNA
   3073..3185    +  ncRNA          3' miR-30a: sequence downstream of the 71-nt precursor of the human miR-30a microRNA (Zeng et al., 2002) miRNA
   3231..3267    +  LTR            3' LTR (ΔU3) (fragment): self-inactivating 3' long terminal repeat (LTR) from Moloney murine leukemia virus
   3266..3560    +  LTR            3' LTR (ΔU3) (fragment): self-inactivating 3' long terminal repeat (LTR) from Moloney murine leukemia virus
   3648..3700    -  CDS            lacI (fragment): lac repressor; lacI; The lac repressor binds to the lac operator to inhibit transcription in E. coli. This inhibition can be relieved by adding lactose or isopropyl-β-D-thiogalactopyranoside (IPTG).
   3883..4471    -  rep_origin     ori: high-copy-number ColE1/pMB1/pBR322/pUC origin of replication
   4635..5495    -  CDS            AmpR: β-lactamase; bla; confers resistance to ampicillin, carbenicillin, and related antibiotics
   5496..5600    -  promoter       AmpR promoter: bla
