[The description below was written by a language model from this plasmid's Addgene catalogue record and pLannotate feature annotations shown in this document.]
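Description:
pMX-hFTH1-CD90.2-Rluc_miR is a 5.6 kb gammaretroviral vector on the pMX backbone, designed as the non-targeting negative control for microRNA-based knockdown experiments in mammalian cells. It belongs to a retroviral toolbox developed for overexpression and genetic perturbation of primary lymphocytes. In bacteria it is maintained through a high-copy ColE1/pUC-type origin and selected with ampicillin via the β-lactamase gene and its own promoter.

The viral portion is bounded by a Moloney murine leukemia virus 5' LTR and a 3' LTR whose fragments are annotated as matching a U3-deleted, self-inactivating form, which would leave expression in transduced cells dependent on the internal promoter. Downstream of the 5' LTR lie the MMLV packaging signal (with a short MESV Ψ-like fragment), a truncated gag lacking its start codon, and a pol region carrying the splice acceptor. Together these elements allow the genomic RNA to be packaged when gag, pol and env are supplied in trans.

According to the record, the internal cassette is driven by the human FTH1 (ferritin heavy chain) promoter. The promoter is not annotated as such in the feature table, but an iron response element detected just upstream of the coding region is consistent with FTH1 5' sequence. The tiny reverse-strand chicken β-actin promoter hit is probably an incidental match. This promoter expresses mouse Thy1 (CD90.2), a surface marker for identifying or enriching transduced cells. Directly after the Thy1 coding sequence sit miR-30a 5' and 3' flanking sequences enclosing a hairpin directed against Renilla luciferase. Marker and miR therefore appear to be encoded on a single transcript, so CD90.2-positive cells would also express the control miR, which has no endogenous target.
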