Addgene plasmid #163330: pMX-hFTH1-CD90.2-Rluc_miR
Purpose: Retroviral vector for negative control of knockdown expressing a non-target miR against Renilla luciferase and expression of a CD90.2 surface marker under control of the human FTH1 promoter.
Depositing lab: Louis Ates & Teunis Geijtenbeek. Depositing organization: Academic Medical Center, University of Amsterdam. Publication: An optimized retroviral toolbox for overexpression and genetic perturbation of primary lymphocytes. van der Donk LEH, van der Spek J, van Duivenvoorde T, Ten Brink MS, Geijtenbeek TBH, Kuijl CP, van Heijst JWJ, Ates LS. Biol Open. 2022 Feb 15;11(2):bio059032. doi: 10.1242/bio.059032. Epub 2022 Mar 1. PubMed 35229875.
Backbone
  Vector backbone: pMX
  Vector type: Mammalian Expression, Retroviral, RNAi
Growth in bacteria
  Bacterial resistance: Ampicillin, 100 μg/mL
  Growth temperature: 37°C
  Growth strain: NEB Stable
  Copy number: High Copy
Gene/Insert
  Gene/Insert name: CD90.2 (alt name: Thy1b)
  gRNA/shRNA sequence: AGGAATTATAATGCTTATCTA
  Species: M. musculus (mouse)
  Entrez Gene: Thy1 (a.k.a. CD90, T25, Thy-1, Thy-1.2, Thy1.1, Thy1.2)
  Promoter: hFTH1
  Cloning method: Restriction Enzyme; 5′ cloning site Unknown (unknown if destroyed); 3′ cloning site Unknown (unknown if destroyed)
Terms and licenses: Academic/Nonprofit Terms; Industry Terms: Not Available to Industry
Depositor comments: Please visit https://www.biorxiv.org/content/10.1101/2021.01.08.425881v1 for bioRxiv preprint.
How to cite: pMX-hFTH1-CD90.2-Rluc_miR was a gift from Louis Ates & Teunis Geijtenbeek (Addgene plasmid # 163330 ; http://n2t.net/addgene:163330 ; RRID:Addgene_163330)
